>Addgene plasmid #27530 | pGEM-T ZfHoxb10a | addgene partial sequence | sequence record 33939 | 27530 with T7
CTCCGGCCGCCATGGCCGCGGGATTAGCGCCGTCTAGAGATAAGCCGGAGCATAAATCTCACCGACCGCC
AGGTTAAGATATGGTTTCAAAATCGCAGGATGAAACTGAAAAAAATGACTCGAGAGCACCGGACCAGGGA
CCCTGGTACAAGTTTCACTGTCTAGTTTGTCGTGTAATACGGTTGAATAGACCGAACTCAGCGCACAAAT
CATTTTAGTCATCATCCGTTGCAAGTGGAATGATGCAACTGCTGCTTCTGATGGATTAACGGGAGGAAGC
GATCTGTCAAATCTTACTACGGCGGTTCACAATGTGTACTATGATGCAAATGTAAGGGATATAAATTTAA
TACCTCGCATGGAGAATAAACGAATGTGTAAAAAAAGAAGACACGGCTTTGGCCATTCGGTGAAAGCTGA
AAGCTATTCGGAAAGCCCCTGAACACTGTTTATTGATGTCGTTTATGTTGTGACCGACCTTTTTAACGAG
GGAATGTTTTGTAATTTTCAATAGGCTATCTGACTTATGATTTCCCACTGTATGAGTTCTTCTTTCTTTG
TTTTTTCAGGTTATAAATGCTGTAGCGATTTTTACACAGCCTTAGTATTTATTACTTGAGTAGCCCAACT
AAGAACATTTGCGGAAACTACGGAGTGGCCTAAACAAATCTATTAGAAATAGTAAAGTATTTTAAGTGCT
AAGAATTGACACCAAGCACAGGTACTGTTGTTGTTTTTTCAAATCTGTGTTGTTTAGTAACCATATTGGC
TCGAAAGATTGTTCTGCTGAAGCATGGTTGAATGTACTTAAGCTGTGATACTTCATTTGTTTGTGTTTTA
AAAAGCAGATAGTTTTAAATAAAATATTGCCATACGTGACCATAAAAAAAAAAAAAAAAAAAGCTTGAGC
TCGAGTCCTCAATCACTAGTGCGGCCGCCTGC
