[The description below was written by a language model from this plasmid's Addgene catalogue record.]
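Description:
pGEM-T ZfHoxb10a is a small bacterial cloning plasmid built on Promega's pGEM-T backbone (about 3 kb), a high-copy vector designed for TA cloning of PCR products. It is propagated in standard E. coli cloning strains under ampicillin selection. Although catalogued as a bacterial expression vector, pGEM-T is best understood as a cloning and in vitro transcription vector rather than a protein expression system. No feature table is provided, so details of the backbone beyond the catalogue fields are not documented here.

The insert is an approximately 1 kb fragment of the zebrafish (Danio rerio) hoxb10a gene, described as a 3' end clone, meaning it represents the 3' portion of the gene or transcript rather than necessarily the complete coding sequence. It sits at the EcoRV site of the vector, which was destroyed during cloning, as expected for the T-overhang insertion site of pGEM-T. The insert is flanked by T7 and SP6 primer sites, which in this backbone correspond to opposing phage RNA polymerase promoters, allowing either strand to be transcribed in vitro. The record does not state the orientation of the insert, so which promoter yields the antisense strand is not specified.

Given the associated study of zebrafish hox gene organization and expression patterns in the trunk, the plasmid is most plausibly used as a template for riboprobes for in situ hybridization, although the record does not explicitly say so. The depositor notes that quality control sequencing shows some mismatches with the NCBI reference sequence for the gene, which are not expected to affect the plasmid's function.
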