Addgene plasmid #27530: pGEM-T ZfHoxb10a
Depositing lab: Victoria Prince. Depositing organization: University of Chicago. Publication: Zebrafish hox genes: genomic organization and modified colinear expression patterns in the trunk. Prince VE, Joly L, Ekker M, Ho RK. Development. 1998 Feb . 125(3):407-20. PubMed 9425136.
Backbone
  Vector backbone: pGEM-T
  Backbone manufacturer: Promega
  Backbone size w/o insert (bp): 3000
  Vector type: Bacterial Expression
Growth in bacteria
  Bacterial resistance: Ampicillin, 100 μg/mL
  Growth temperature: 37°C
  Growth strain: DH5alpha
  Copy number: High Copy
Gene/Insert
  Gene/Insert name: Hoxb10a (alt name: 3' end clone)
  Species: D. rerio (zebrafish)
  Insert size (bp): 1000
  Entrez Gene: hoxb10a (a.k.a. z-122, hoxb10, im:7139959, wu:fc25g03)
  Cloning method: Restriction Enzyme; 5′ cloning site EcoRV (destroyed during cloning); 3′ cloning site EcoRV (destroyed during cloning)
  Sequencing primers: 5′ T7; 3′ SP6
Terms and licenses: Academic/Nonprofit Terms; Industry Terms: Not Available to Industry
Depositor comments: Addgene's quality control sequence has some mismatches with NCBI's sequence for this gene; the mismatches should not affect plasmid function.
How to cite: pGEM-T ZfHoxb10a was a gift from Victoria Prince (Addgene plasmid # 27530 ; http://n2t.net/addgene:27530 ; RRID:Addgene_27530)
